>Addgene plasmid #77276 | STK36 gRNA (BRDN0001145146) | addgene full sequence | sequence record 187446 | Addgene Assembled Sequence
CCCGGGTGCAAAGATGGATAAAGTTTTAAACAGAGAGGAATCTTTGCAGCTAATGGACCTTCTAGGTCTT
GAAAGGAGTGGGAATTGGCTCCGGTGCCCGTCAGTGGGCAGAGCGCACATCGCCCACAGTCCCCGAGAAG
TTGGGGGGAGGGGTCGGCAATTGATCCGGTGCCTAGAGAAGGTGGCGCGGGGTAAACTGGGAAAGTGATG
TCGTGTACTGGCTCCGCCTTTTTCCCGAGGGTGGGGGAGAACCGTATATAAGTGCAGTAGTCGCCGTGAA
CGTTCTTTTTCGCAACGGGTTTGCCGCCAGAACACAGGTAAGTGCCGTGTGTGGTTCCCGCGGGCCTGGC
CTCTTTACGGGTTATGGCCCTTGCGTGCCTTGAATTACTTCCACCTGGCTGCAGTACGTGATTCTTGATC
CCGAGCTTCGGGTTGGAAGTGGGTGGGAGAGTTCGAGGCCTTGCGCTTAAGGAGCCCCTTCGCCTCGTGC
TTGAGTTGAGGCCTGGCCTGGGCGCTGGGGCCGCCGCGTGCGAATCTGGTGGCACCTTCGCGCCTGTCTC
GCTGCTTTCGATAAGTCTCTAGCCATTTAAAATTTTTGATGACCTGCTGCGACGCTTTTTTTCTGGCAAG
ATAGTCTTGTAAATGCGGGCCAAGATCTGCACACTGGTATTTCGGTTTTTGGGGCCGCGGGCGGCGACGG
GGCCCGTGCGTCCCAGCGCACATGTTCGGCGAGGCGGGGCCTGCGAGCGCGGCCACCGAGAATCGGACGG
GGGTAGTCTCAAGCTGGCCGGCCTGCTCTGGTGCCTGGCCTCGCGCCGCCGTGTATCGCCCCGCCCTGGG
CGGCAAGGCTGGCCCGGTCGGCACCAGTTGCGTGAGCGGAAAGATGGCCGCTTCCCGGCCCTGCTGCAGG
GAGCTCAAAATGGAGGACGCGGCGCTCGGGAGAGCGGGCGGGTGAGTCACCCACACAAAGGAAAAGGGCC
TTTCCGTCCTCAGCCGTCGCTTCATGTGACTCCACGGAGTACCGGGCGCCGTCCAGGCACCTCGATTAGT
TCTCGAGCTTTTGGAGTACGTCGTCTTTAGGTTGGGGGGAGGGGTTTTATGCGATGGAGTTTCCCCACAC
TGAGTGGGTGGAGACTGAAGTTAGGCCAGCTTGGCACTTGATGTAATTCTCCTTGGAATTTGCCCTTTTT
GAGTTTGGATCTTGGTTCATTCTCAAGCCTCAGACAGTGGTTCAAAGTTTTTTTCTTCCATTTCAGGTGT
CGTGACGTACGGCCACCATGACCGAGTACAAGCCCACGGTGCGCCTCGCCACCCGCGACGACGTCCCCAG
GGCCGTACGCACCCTCGCCGCCGCGTTCGCCGACTACCCCGCCACGCGCCACACCGTCGATCCGGACCGC
CACATCGAGCGGGTCACCGAGCTGCAAGAACTCTTCCTCACGCGCGTCGGGCTCGACATCGGCAAGGTGT
GGGTCGCGGACGACGGCGCCGCCGTGGCGGTCTGGACCACGCCGGAGAGCGTCGAAGCGGGGGCGGTGTT
CGCCGAGATCGGCCCGCGCATGGCCGAGTTGAGCGGTTCCCGGCTGGCCGCGCAGCAACAGATGGAAGGC
CTCCTGGCGCCGCACCGGCCCAAGGAGCCCGCGTGGTTCCTGGCCACCGTCGGAGTCTCGCCCGACCACC
AGGGCAAGGGTCTGGGCAGCGCCGTCGTGCTCCCCGGAGTGGAGGCGGCCGAGCGCGCCGGGGTGCCCGC
CTTCCTGGAGACCTCCGCGCCCCGCAACCTCCCCTTCTACGAGCGGCTCGGCTTCACCGTCACCGCCGAC
GTCGAGGTGCCCGAAGGACCGCGCACCTGGTGCATGACCCGCAAGCCCGGTGCCTGAACGCGTTAAGTCG
ACAATCAACCTCTGGATTACAAAATTTGTGAAAGATTGACTGGTATTCTTAACTATGTTGCTCCTTTTAC
GCTATGTGGATACGCTGCTTTAATGCCTTTGTATCATGCTATTGCTTCCCGTATGGCTTTCATTTTCTCC
TCCTTGTATAAATCCTGGTTGCTGTCTCTTTATGAGGAGTTGTGGCCCGTTGTCAGGCAACGTGGCGTGG
TGTGCACTGTGTTTGCTGACGCAACCCCCACTGGTTGGGGCATTGCCACCACCTGTCAGCTCCTTTCCGG
GACTTTCGCTTTCCCCCTCCCTATTGCCACGGCGGAACTCATCGCCGCCTGCCTTGCCCGCTGCTGGACA
GGGGCTCGGCTGTTGGGCACTGACAATTCCGTGGTGTTGTCGGGGAAATCATCGTCCTTTCCTTGGCTGC
TCGCCTGTGTTGCCACCTGGATTCTGCGCGGGACGTCCTTCTGCTACGTCCCTTCGGCCCTCAATCCAGC
GGACCTTCCTTCCCGCGGCCTGCTGCCGGCTCTGCGGCCTCTTCCGCGTCTTCGCCTTCGCCCTCAGACG
AGTCGGATCTCCCTTTGGGCCGCCTCCCCGCGTCGACTTTAAGACCAATGACTTACAAGGCAGCTGTAGA
TCTTAGCCACTTTTTAAAAGAAAAGGGGGGACTGGAAGGGCTAATTCACTCCCAACGAAGACAAGATCTG
CTTTTTGCTTGTACTGGGTCTCTCTGGTTAGACCAGATCTGAGCCTGGGAGCTCTCTGGCTAACTAGGGA
ACCCACTGCTTAAGCCTCAATAAAGCTTGCCTTGAGTGCTTCAAGTAGTGTGTGCCCGTCTGTTGTGTGA
CTCTGGTAACTAGAGATCCCTCAGACCCTTTTAGTCAGTGTGGAAAATCTCTAGCAGTACGTATAGTAGT
TCATGTCATCTTATTATTCAGTATTTATAACTTGCAAAGAAATGAATATCAGAGAGTGAGAGGAACTTGT
TTATTGCAGCTTATAATGGTTACAAATAAAGCAATAGCATCACAAATTTCACAAATAAAGCATTTTTTTC
ACTGCATTCTAGTTGTGGTTTGTCCAAACTCATCAATGTATCTTATCATGTCTGGCTCTAGCTATCCCGC
CCCTAACTCCGCCCATCCCGCCCCTAACTCCGCCCAGTTCCGCCCATTCTCCGCCCCATGGCTGACTAAT
TTTTTTTATTTATGCAGAGGCCGAGGCCGCCTCGGCCTCTGAGCTATTCCAGAAGTAGTGAGGAGGCTTT
TTTGGAGGCCTAGGGACGTACCCAATTCGCCCTATAGTGAGTCGTATTACGCGCGCTCACTGGCCGTCGT
TTTACAACGTCGTGACTGGGAAAACCCTGGCGTTACCCAACTTAATCGCCTTGCAGCACATCCCCCTTTC
GCCAGCTGGCGTAATAGCGAAGAGGCCCGCACCGATCGCCCTTCCCAACAGTTGCGCAGCCTGAATGGCG
AATGGG
[124 nt withheld, positions 3367-3490]
C
[91 nt withheld, positions 3492-3582]
A
[49 nt withheld, positions 3584-3632]
CCTTTGACGTTGGAGTCCACGTTCTTT
[37 nt withheld, positions 3660-3696]
ACCCTATCTCGGTCTATTCTTTTGATTTATAAGGGATTTTGCCGATTTCGGCCTATTGGTTAAAAAATGA
GCTGATTTAACAAAAATTTAACGCGAATTTTAACAAAATATTAACGCTTACAATTTAGGTGGCACTTTTC
GGGGAAATGTGCGCGGAACCCCTATTTGTTTATTTTTCTAAATACATTCAAATATGTATCCGCTCATGAG
ACAATAACCCTGATAAATGCTTCAATAATATTGAAAAAGGAAGAGTATGAGTATTCAACATTTCCGTGTC
GCCCTTATTCCCTTTTTTGCGGCATTTTGCCTTCCTGTTTTTGCTCACCCAGAAACGCTGGTGAAAGTAA
AAGATGCTGAAGATCAGTTGGGTGCACGAGTGGGTTACATCGAACTGGATCTCAACAGCGGTAAGATCCT
TGAGAGTTTTCGCCCCGAAGAACGTTTTCCAATGATGAGCACTTTTAAAGTTCTGCTATGTGGCGCGGTA
TTATCCCGTATTGACGCCGGGCAAGAGCAACTCGGTCGCCGCATACACTATTCTCAGAATGACTTGGTTG
AGTACTCACCAGTCACAGAAAAGCATCTTACGGATGGCATGACAGTAAGAGAATTATGCAGTGCTGCCAT
AACCATGAGTGATAACACTGCGGCCAACTTACTTCTGACAACGATCGGAGGACCGAAGGAGCTAACCGCT
TTTTTGCACAACATGGGGGATCATGTAACTCGCCTTGATCGTTGGGAACCGGAGCTGAATGAAGCCATAC
CAAACGACGAGCGTGACACCACGATGCCTGTAGCAATGGCAACAACGTTGCGCAAACTATTAACTGGCGA
ACTACTTACTCTAGCTTCCCGGCAACAATTAATAGACTGGATGGAGGCGGATAAAGTTGCAGGACCACTT
CTGCGCTCGGCCCTTCCGGCTGGCTGGTTTATTGCTGATAAATCTGGAGCCGGTGAGCGTGGGTCTCGCG
GTATCATTGCAGCACTGGGGCCAGATGGTAAGCCCTCCCGTATCGTAGTTATCTACACGACGGGGAGTCA
GGCAACTATGGATGAACGAAATAGACAGATCGCTGAGATAGGTGCCTCACTGATTAAGCATTGGTAACTG
TCAGACCAAGTTTACTCATATATACTTTAGATTGATTTAAAACTTCATTTTTAATTTAAAAGGATCTAGG
TGAAGATCCTTTTTGATAATCTCATGACCAAAATCCCTTAACGTGAGTTTTCGTTCCACTGAGCGTCAGA
CCCCGTAGAAAAGATCAAAGGATCTTCTTGAGATCCTTTTTTTCTGCGCGTAATCTGCTGCTTGCAAACA
AAAAAACCACCGCTACCAGCGGTGGTTTGTTTGCCGGATCAAGAGCTACCAACTCTTTTTCCGAAGGTAA
CTGGCTTCAGCAGAGCGCAGATACCAAATACTGTTCTTCTAGTGTAGCCGTAGTTAGGCCACCACTTCAA
GAACTCTGTAGCACCGCCTACATACCTCGCTCTGCTAATCCTGTTACCAGTGGCTGCTGCCAGTGGCGAT
AAGTCGTGTCTTACCGGGTTGGACTCAAGACGATAGTTACCGGATAAGGCGCAGCGGTCGGGCTGAACGG
GGGGTTCGTGCACACAGCCCAGCTTGGAGCGAACGACCTACACCGAACTGAGATACCTACAGCGTGAGCT
ATGAGAAAGCGCCACGCTTCCCGAAGGGAGAAAGGCGGACAGGTATCCGGTAAGCGGCAGGGTCGGAACA
GGAGAGCGCACGAGGGAGCTTCCAGGGGGAAACGCCTGGTATCTTTATAGTCCTGTCGGGTTTCGCCACC
TCTGACTTGAGCGTCGATTTTTGTGATGCTCGTCAGGGGGGCGGAGCCTATGGAAAAACGCCAGCAACGC
GGCCTTTTTACGGTTCCTGGCCTTTTGCTGGCCTTTTGCTCACATGTTCTTTCCTGCGTTATCCCCTGAT
TCTGTGGATAACCGTATTACCGCCTTTGAGTGAGCTGATACCGCTCGCCGCAGCCGAACGACCGAGCGCA
GCGAGTCAGTGAGCGAGGAAGCGGAAGAGCGCCCAATACGCAAACCGCCTCTCCCCGCGCGTTGGCCGAT
TCATTAATGCAGCTGGCACGACAGGTTTCCCGACTGGAAAGCGGGCAGTGAGCGCAACGCAATTAATGTG
AGTTAGCTCACTCATTAGGCACCCCAGGCTTTACACTTTATGCTTCCGGCTCGTATGTTGTGTGGAATTG
TGAGCGGATAACAATTTCACACAGGAAACAGCTATGACCATGATTACGCCAAGCGCGCAATTAACCCTCA
CTAAAGGGAACAAAAGCTGGAGCTGCAAGCTTAATGTAGTCTTATGCAATACTCTTGTAGTCTTGCAACA
TGGTAACGATGAGTTAGCAACATGCCTTACAAGGAGAGAAAAAGCACCGTGCATGCCGATTGGTGGAAGT
AAGGTGGTACGATCGTGCCTTATTAGGAAGGCAACAGACGGGTCTGACATGGATTGGACGAACCACTGAA
TTGCCGCATTGCAGAGATATTGTATTTAAGTGCCTAGCTCGATACATAAACGGGTCTCTCTGGTTAGACC
AGATCTGAGCCTGGGAGCTCTCTGGCTAACTAGGGAACCCACTGCTTAAGCCTCAATAAAGCTTGCCTTG
AGTGCTTCAAGTAGTGTGTGCCCGTCTGTTGTGTGACTCTGGTAACTAGAGATCCCTCAGACCCTTTTAG
TCAGTGTGGAAAATCTCTAGCAGTGGCGCCCGAACAGGGACTTGAAAGCGAAAGGGAAACCAGAGGAGCT
CTCTCGACGCAGGACTCGGCTTGCTGAAGCGCGCACGGCAAGAGGCGAGGGGCGGCGACTGGTGAGTACG
CCAAAAATTTTGACTAGCGGAGGCTAGAAGGAGAGAGATGGGTGCGAGAGCGTCAGTATTAAGCGGGGGA
GAATTAGATCGCGATGGGAAAAAATTCGGTTAAGGCCAGGGGGAAAGAAAAAATATAAATTAAAACATAT
AGTATGGGCAAGCAGGGAGCTAGAACGATTCGCAGTTAATCCTGGCCTGTTAGAAACATCAGAAGGCTGT
AGACAAATACTGGGACAGCTACAACCATCCCTTCAGACAGGATCAGAAGAACTTAGATCATTATATAATA
CAGTAGCAACCCTCTATTGTGTGCATCAAAGGATAGAGATAAAAGACACCAAGGAAGCTTTAGACAAGAT
AGAGGAAGAGCAAAACAAAAGTAAGACCACCGCACAGCAAGCGGCCGCTGATCTTCAGACCTGGAGGAGG
AGATATGAGGGACAATTGGAGAAGTGAATTATATAAATATAAAGTAGTAAAAATTGAACCATTAGGAGTA
GCACCCACCAAGGCAAAGAGAAGAGTGGTGCAGAGAGAAAAAAGAGCAGTGGGAATAGGAGCTTTGTTCC
TTGGGTTCTTGGGAGCAGCAGGAAGCACTATGGGCGCAGCGTCAATGACGCTGACGGTACAGGCCAGACA
ATTATTGTCTGGTATAGTGCAGCAGCAGAACAATTTGCTGAGGGCTATTGAGGCGCAACAGCATCTGTTG
CAACTCACAGTCTGGGGCATCAAGCAGCTCCAGGCAAGAATCCTGGCTGTGGAAAGATACCTAAAGGATC
AACAGCTCCTGGGGATTTGGGGTTGCTCTGGAAAACTCATTTGCACCACTGCTGTGCCTTGGAATGCTAG
TTGGAGTAATAAATCTCTGGAACAGATTTGGAATCACACGACCTGGATGGAGTGGGACAGAGAAATTAAC
AATTACACAAGCTTAATACACTCCTTAATTGAAGAATCGCAAAACCAGCAAGAAAAGAATGAACAAGAAT
TATTGGAATTAGATAAATGGGCAAGTTTGTGGAATTGGTTTAACATAACAAATTGGCTGTGGTATATAAA
ATTATTCATAATGATAGTAGGAGGCTTGGTAGGTTTAAGAATAGTTTTTGCTGTACTTTCTATAGTGAAT
AGAGTTAGGCAGGGATATTCACCATTATCGTTTCAGACCCACCTCCCAACCCCGAGGGGACCCAGAGAGG
GCCTATTTCCCATGATTCCTTCATATTTGCATATACGATACAAGGCTGTTAGAGAGATAATTAGAATTAA
TTTGACTGTAAACACAAAGATATTAGTACAAAATACGTGACGTAGAAAGTAATAATTTCTTGGGTAGTTT
GCAGTTTTAAAATTATGTTTTAAAATGGACTATCATATGCTTACCGTAACTTGAAAGTATTTCGATTTCT
TGGCTTTATATATCTTGTGGAAAGGACGAAACACCGTGACATGACCAGCAATAAAGGTTTTAGAGCTAGA
AATAGCAAGTTAAAATAAGGCTAGTCCGTTATCAACTTGAAAAAGTGGCACCGAGTCGGTGCTTTTTTAA
GCTTGGCGTAACTAGATCTTGAGACAAATGGCAGTATTCATCCACAATTTTAAAAGAAAAGGGGGGATTG
GGGGGTACAGTGCAGGGGAAAGAATAGTAGACATAATAGCAACAGACATACAAACTAAAGAATTACAAAA
ACAAATTACAAAAATTCAAAATTTTCGGGTTTATTACAGGGACAGCAGAGATCCACTTTGGCGCCGGCTC
GAGGGGG
Features (pLannotate 1.2.2; 29 found; start..end, strand, type, name):
     14..80      +  CDS            small t antigen (fragment): SV40 (simian virus 40) small t antigen
    106..317     +  promoter       EF-1α core promoter: core promoter for human elongation factor EF-1α
    318..1256    +  intron         EF-1α intron A: intron upstream of the start codon of human EF-1α
   1278..1877    +  CDS            PuroR (fragment): puromycin N-acetyltransferase; pac from Streptomyces; confers resistance to puromycin
   1893..2481    +  misc_feature   WPRE: woodchuck hepatitis virus posttranscriptional regulatory element
   2532..2551    +  misc_feature   cPPT/CTS (fragment): central polypurine tract and central termination sequence of HIV-1
   2553..2786    +  LTR            3' LTR (ΔU3): self-inactivating 3' long terminal repeat (LTR) from HIV-1
   2864..2985    +  polyA_signal   SV40 poly(A) signal: SV40 polyadenylation signal
   3025..3160    +  rep_origin     SV40 ori: SV40 origin of replication
   3181..3199    -  promoter       T7 promoter: promoter for bacteriophage T7 RNA polymerase
   3207..3362    +  CDS            lacZα (fragment): LacZα fragment of β-galactosidase; lacZ fragment
   3367..3795    +  rep_origin     f1 ori (sequence partly withheld): f1 bacteriophage origin of replication; arrow indicates direction of (+) strand synthesis
   3848..3952    +  promoter       AmpR promoter: bla
   3953..4813    +  CDS            AmpR: β-lactamase; bla; confers resistance to ampicillin, carbenicillin, and related antibiotics
   4984..5572    +  rep_origin     ori: high-copy-number ColE1/pMB1/pBR322/pUC origin of replication
   5755..5847    +  CDS            lacI (fragment): lac repressor; lacI; The lac repressor binds to the lac operator to inhibit transcription in E. coli. This inhibition can be relieved by adding lactose or isopropyl-β-D-thiogalactopyranoside (IPTG).
   5860..5881    +  protein_bind   CAP binding site: CAP binding activates transcription in the presence of cAMP. E. coli catabolite activator protein
   5896..5926    +  promoter       lac promoter: promoter for the E. coli lac operon
   5934..5950    +  protein_bind   lac operator: The lac repressor binds to the lac operator to inhibit transcription in E. coli. This inhibition can be relieved by adding lactose or isopropyl-β-D-thiogalactopyranoside (IPTG). lac repressor encoded by lacI
   5995..6013    +  promoter       T3 promoter: promoter for bacteriophage T3 RNA polymerase
   6041..6267    +  promoter       RSV promoter: Rous sarcoma virus enhancer/promoter
   6268..6448    +  LTR            5' LTR (truncated): truncated 5' long terminal repeat (LTR) from HIV-1
   6495..6620    +  misc_feature   HIV-1 Ψ: packaging signal of human immunodeficiency virus type 1
   6604..6967    +  CDS            HIV-1 gag (fragment): gag protein from human immunodeficiency virus 1; gag
   7113..7346    +  misc_feature   RRE: The Rev response element (RRE) of HIV-1 allows for Rev-dependent mRNA export from the nucleus to the cytoplasm.
   7723..7749    +  CDS            Rev (fragment): human immunodeficiency virus 1 (HIV-1) Rev protein; rev; enhances nuclear export of unspliced and incompletely spliced viral mRNAs
   7753..7993    +  promoter       U6 promoter: RNA polymerase III promoter for human U6 snRNA
   8023..8098    +  misc_RNA       gRNA scaffold: guide RNA scaffold for the Streptococcus pyogenes CRISPR/Cas9 system
   8154..8271    +  misc_feature   cPPT/CTS: central polypurine tract and central termination sequence of HIV-1
