[The description below was written by a language model from this plasmid's Addgene catalogue record and pLannotate feature annotations shown in this document.]
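Description:
STK36 gRNA (BRDN0001145146) is a third-generation lentiviral single-guide RNA plasmid built on the lentiGuide-Puro backbone and designed to target human STK36, a serine/threonine kinase gene also known as FU. It is one clone from a human kinome guide collection. In bacteria it is maintained as a high-copy plasmid through a ColE1/pUC-type origin with ampicillin resistance (β-lactamase). The annotation also picks up an f1 origin, an SV40 origin and poly(A) signal, and cloning-vector remnants such as lac promoter/operator elements and T7 and T3 promoters, which play no role in the payload.

The transfer cassette is framed by an RSV promoter fused to a truncated HIV-1 5' LTR, which makes genomic RNA production Tat-independent, and a self-inactivating ΔU3 3' LTR. Between them lie the Ψ packaging signal with a partial gag sequence, the Rev response element for nuclear export of the unspliced genome, and a cPPT/CTS that aids nuclear import in transduced cells. Two expression units sit inside. A human U6 Pol III promoter drives the 20-nt STK36 spacer joined to the Streptococcus pyogenes Cas9 guide scaffold. An EF-1α promoter with its intron A drives puromycin N-acetyltransferase for selecting transduced mammalian cells, followed by a WPRE to enhance transcript expression.

The plasmid does not encode Cas9, so it must be paired with a separate Cas9 vector or used in cells that already express Cas9. It is typically packaged into lentivirus using helper plasmids and used for stable guide delivery to disrupt STK36 in human cells.
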