Addgene plasmid #77276: STK36 gRNA (BRDN0001145146)
Purpose: 3rd generation lentiviral gRNA plasmid targeting human STK36
Depositing lab: John Doench & David Root. Depositing organization: Broad Institute. Publication: Optimized sgRNA design to maximize activity and minimize off-target effects of CRISPR-Cas9. Doench JG, Fusi N, Sullender M, Hegde M, Vaimberg EW, Donovan KF, Smith I, Tothova Z, Wilen C, Orchard R, Virgin HW, Listgarten J, Root DE. Nat Biotechnol. 2016 Jan 18. doi: 10.1038/nbt.3437. PubMed 26780180.
Backbone
  Vector backbone: lentiGuide-Puro
  Backbone manufacturer: Zhang Lab (Addgene plasmid # 52963)
  Vector type: Mammalian Expression, Lentiviral, CRISPR
  Selectable markers: Puromycin
Growth in bacteria
  Bacterial resistance: Ampicillin, 100 μg/mL
  Growth temperature: 37°C
  Growth strain: DH5alpha
  Copy number: High Copy
Gene/Insert
  Gene/Insert name: STK36 (alt names: STK36; NM_001243313.1)
  gRNA/shRNA sequence: TGACATGACCAGCAATAAAG
  Species: H. sapiens (human)
  Entrez Gene: STK36 (a.k.a. FU, KIAA1278, DKFZp434N0223)
  Promoter: hU6
  Cloning method: Unknown
  Sequencing primers: 5′ U6-F; 3′ pS2-R
Terms and licenses: Academic/Nonprofit Terms; Industry Terms: Not Available to Industry
Depositor comments: The gRNA was designed to target the following Genbank reference sequence(s): NM_001243313.1,NM_015690.4. Note that this plasmid does NOT contain Cas9. It should be used in conjunction with lentiCas9-Blast (Addgene #52962) or otherwise with cell lines already expressing Cas9. Browse the full kinome gRNA library at http://www.addgene.org/pooled-library/broadgpp-human-kinome/ or visit http://www.broadinstitute.org/rnai/public/ for detailed protocols and information.
How to cite: STK36 gRNA (BRDN0001145146) was a gift from John Doench & David Root (Addgene plasmid # 77276 ; http://n2t.net/addgene:77276 ; RRID:Addgene_77276)
