>Addgene plasmid #77276 | STK36 gRNA (BRDN0001145146) | depositor partial sequence | sequence record 144736 | Target Sequence
TGACATGACCAGCAATAAAG
