>Addgene plasmid #77276 | STK36 gRNA (BRDN0001145146) | addgene partial sequence | sequence record 187445 | hU6-F
TAGAAAGTAATAATTTCTTGGGTAGTTTGCAGTTTTAAAATTATGTTTTAAAATGGACTATCATATGCTT
ACCGTAACTTGAAAGTATTTCGATTTCTTGGCTTTATATATCTTGTGGAAAGGACGAAACACCGTGACAT
GACCAGCAATAAAGGTTTTAGAGCTAGAAATAGCAAGTTAAAATAAGGCTAGTCCGTTATCAACTTGAAA
AAGTGGCACCGAGTCGGTGCTTTTTTAAGCTTGGCGTAACTAGATCTTGAGACAAATGGCAGTATTCATC
CACAATTTTAAAAGAAAAGGGGGGATTGGGGGGTACAGTGCAGGGGAAAGAATAGTAGACATAATAGCAA
CAGACATACAAACTAAAGAATTACAAAAACAAATTACAAAAATTCAAAATTTTCGGGTTTATTACAGGGA
CAGCAGAGATCCACTTTGGCGCCGGCTCGAGGGGGCCCGGGTGCAAAGATGGATAAAGTTTTAAACAGAG
AGGAATCTTTGCAGCTAATGGACCTTCTAGGTCTTGAAAGGAGTGGGAATTGGCTCCGGTGCCCGTCAGT
GGGCAGAGCG
